[The description below was written by a language model from this plasmid's Addgene catalogue record and pLannotate feature annotations shown in this document.]
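Description:
pc3XB-ZF51 is a mammalian expression plasmid built on pc3XB, a modified version of the pcDNA3 backbone, and carries a single zinc finger module as a roughly 90 bp insert. It belongs to the Zinc Finger Consortium Modular Assembly Kit v1.0, an archive of individual finger-coding units intended to be combined into multi-finger DNA-binding arrays for engineering zinc finger nucleases. ZF51 is derived from the Sangamo module set and is recorded as recognising the DNA triplet GGG. The module sits between XbaI and BamHI sites, both of which are retained after cloning. This fits the kit's restriction-based approach of excising fingers and joining them in series, although the record does not spell out the assembly scheme.

The feature table for the 5,466 nt depositor sequence shows the standard pcDNA3 architecture. A CMV enhancer and immediate early promoter, followed by a T7 promoter, lie upstream of the cloning region, and a bGH polyadenylation signal lies downstream. The zinc finger insert is not annotated, but it would fall in the unannotated gap between the T7 promoter and the bGH signal. A separate cassette of SV40 early promoter, neo coding sequence and SV40 poly(A) signal provides G418 selection in mammalian cells. Propagation in E. coli relies on a high-copy ColE1/pUC-type origin and β-lactamase for ampicillin resistance, and an f1 origin allows single-stranded DNA production. The short hits to an HIV-1 LTR, ble, lacI and the lac promoter region are most likely annotation fragments or backbone remnants with no functional role. In practice the plasmid mainly serves as a source of the GGG-binding finger for modular assembly.
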