Addgene plasmid #13150: pc3XB-ZF51
Depositing lab: Keith Joung. Depositing organization: Massachusetts General Hospital. Publication: Standardized reagents and protocols for engineering zinc finger nucleases by modular assembly. Wright DA, Thibodeau-Beganny S, Sander JD, Winfrey RJ, Hirsh AS, Eichtinger M, Fu F, Porteus MH, Dobbs D, Voytas DF, Joung JK. Nat Protoc. 2006;1(3):1637-52. doi: 10.1038/nprot.2006.259 PubMed 17406455.
Backbone
  Vector backbone: pc3XB
  Backbone manufacturer: Modified Invitrogen pcDNA3
  Backbone size w/o insert (bp): 5400
  Vector type: Mammalian Expression
  Selectable markers: Neomycin (select with G418)
Growth in bacteria
  Bacterial resistance: Ampicillin, 100 μg/mL
  Growth temperature: 37°C
  Growth strain: XL1 Blue
  Copy number: High Copy
Gene/Insert
  Gene/Insert name: ZF51
  Insert size (bp): 90
  Cloning method: Restriction Enzyme; 5′ cloning site XbaI (not destroyed); 3′ cloning site BamHI (not destroyed)
  Sequencing primers: 5′ T7
Terms and licenses: Academic/Nonprofit Terms; Industry Terms: Not Available to Industry
Depositor comments: Part of the Zinc Finger Consortium Modular Assembly Kit v1.0. Finger protein sequence: PGEKKFACPECPKRFMRSDHLSRHIKTH. Target DNA sequence: GGG. This zinc finger is derived from the Sangamo module set.
How to cite: pc3XB-ZF51 was a gift from Keith Joung (Addgene plasmid # 13150 ; http://n2t.net/addgene:13150 ; RRID:Addgene_13150)
