Features (pLannotate 1.2.2; 19 found; start..end, strand, type, name):
     28..80      -  misc_feature   bom (fragment): basis of mobility region from pBR322
    235..614     +  enhancer       CMV enhancer: human cytomegalovirus immediate early enhancer
    615..818     +  promoter       CMV promoter: human cytomegalovirus (CMV) immediate early promoter
    814..847     +  LTR            5' LTR (truncated) (fragment): truncated 5' long terminal repeat (LTR) from HIV-1
    863..881     +  promoter       T7 promoter: promoter for bacteriophage T7 RNA polymerase
   1062..1286    +  polyA_signal   bGH poly(A) signal: bovine growth hormone polyadenylation signal
   1290..1311    +  promoter       SV40 promoter (fragment): SV40 enhancer and early promoter
   1332..1760    +  rep_origin     f1 ori (sequence partly withheld): f1 bacteriophage origin of replication; arrow indicates direction of (+) strand synthesis
   1774..2103    +  promoter       SV40 promoter: SV40 enhancer and early promoter
   2174..2965    +  CDS            neo: KKA2_KLEPN - Also known as kan, nptII. Experimental evidence at protein level: Swiss-Prot protein existence level 1. Resistance to kanamycin, neomycin, paromomycin, ribostamycin, butirosin and gentamicin B. From Klebsiella pneumoniae.
   2989..3147    +  CDS            ble (fragment): BLE_KLEPN - Experimental evidence at protein level: Swiss-Prot protein existence level 1. Binding protein with a strong affinity to the bleomycin family of antibiotics. Binds to CL990; an antimitotic-antibiotic compound. From Klebsiella pneumoniae.
   3142..3263    +  polyA_signal   SV40 poly(A) signal: SV40 polyadenylation signal
   3336..3352    -  protein_bind   lac operator: The lac repressor binds to the lac operator to inhibit transcription in E. coli. This inhibition can be relieved by adding lactose or isopropyl-β-D-thiogalactopyranoside (IPTG). lac repressor encoded by lacI
   3360..3390    -  promoter       lac promoter: promoter for the E. coli lac operon
   3405..3426    -  protein_bind   CAP binding site: CAP binding activates transcription in the presence of cAMP. E. coli catabolite activator protein
   3439..3531    -  CDS            lacI (fragment): lac repressor; lacI; The lac repressor binds to the lac operator to inhibit transcription in E. coli. This inhibition can be relieved by adding lactose or isopropyl-β-D-thiogalactopyranoside (IPTG).
   3714..4299    -  rep_origin     ori: high-copy-number ColE1/pMB1/pBR322/pUC origin of replication
   4470..5330    -  CDS            AmpR: β-lactamase; bla; confers resistance to ampicillin, carbenicillin, and related antibiotics
   5331..5435    -  promoter       AmpR promoter: bla
>Addgene plasmid #13150 | pc3XB-ZF51 | depositor full sequence | sequence record 7499 | Author sequence
GACGGATCGGGAGATCTCCCGATCCCCTATGGTGCACTCTCAGTACAATCTGCTCTGATGCCGCATAGTT
AAGCCAGTATCTGCTCCCTGCTTGTGTGTTGGAGGTCGCTGAGTAGTGCGCGAGCAAAATTTAAGCTACA
ACAAGGCAAGGCTTGACCGACAATTGCATGAAGAATCTGCTTAGGGTTAGGCGTTTTGCGCTGCTTCGCG
ATGTACGGGCCAGATATACGCGTTGACATTGATTATTGACTAGTTATTAATAGTAATCAATTACGGGGTC
ATTAGTTCATAGCCCATATATGGAGTTCCGCGTTACATAACTTACGGTAAATGGCCCGCCTGGCTGACCG
CCCAACGACCCCCGCCCATTGACGTCAATAATGACGTATGTTCCCATAGTAACGCCAATAGGGACTTTCC
ATTGACGTCAATGGGTGGAGTATTTACGGTAAACTGCCCACTTGGCAGTACATCAAGTGTATCATATGCC
AAGTACGCCCCCTATTGACGTCAATGACGGTAAATGGCCCGCCTGGCATTATGCCCAGTACATGACCTTA
TGGGACTTTCCTACTTGGCAGTACATCTACGTATTAGTCATCGCTATTACCATGGTGATGCGGTTTTGGC
AGTACATCAATGGGCGTGGATAGCGGTTTGACTCACGGGGATTTCCAAGTCTCCACCCCATTGACGTCAA
TGGGAGTTTGTTTTGGCACCAAAATCAACGGGACTTTCCAAAATGTCGTAACAACTCCGCCCCATTGACG
CAAATGGGCGGTAGGCGTGTACGGTGGGAGGTCTATATAAGCAGAGCTCTCTGGCTAACTAGAGAACCCA
CTGCTTACTGGCTTATCGAAATTAATACGACTCACTATAGGGAGACCCAAGCTGGCTAGCGTTTAAACGG
GCCCTCTAGACCCGGGGAGAAGAAATTTGCCTGCCCTGAGTGTCCTAAGCGCTTCATGCGTAGCGATCAC
CTGAGCCGTCATATCAAGACCCACACCGGTGGATCCTCTGCACAGTAGTAAGCTTAAGTTTAAACCGCTG
ATCAGCCTCGACTGTGCCTTCTAGTTGCCAGCCATCTGTTGTTTGCCCCTCCCCCGTGCCTTCCTTGACC
CTGGAAGGTGCCACTCCCACTGTCCTTTCCTAATAAAATGAGGAAATTGCATCGCATTGTCTGAGTAGGT
GTCATTCTATTCTGGGGGGTGGGGTGGGGCAGGACAGCAAGGGGGAGGATTGGGAAGACAATAGCAGGCA
TGCTGGGGATGCGGTGGGCTCTATGGCTTCTGAGGCGGAAAGAACCAGCTGGGGCTCTAGGGGGTATCCC
C
[124 nt withheld, positions 1332-1455]
C
[91 nt withheld, positions 1457-1547]
A
[49 nt withheld, positions 1549-1597]
CCTTTGACGTTGGAGTCCACGTTCTTT
[37 nt withheld, positions 1625-1661]
ACCCTATCTCGGTCTATTCTTTTGATTTATAAGGGATTTTGCCGATTTCGGCCTATTGGTTAAAAAATGA
GCTGATTTAACAAAAATTTAACGCGAATTAATTCTGTGGAATGTGTGTCAGTTAGGGTGTGGAAAGTCCC
CAGGCTCCCCAGCAGGCAGAAGTATGCAAAGCATGCATCTCAATTAGTCAGCAACCAGGTGTGGAAAGTC
CCCAGGCTCCCCAGCAGGCAGAAGTATGCAAAGCATGCATCTCAATTAGTCAGCAACCATAGTCCCGCCC
CTAACTCCGCCCATCCCGCCCCTAACTCCGCCCAGTTCCGCCCATTCTCCGCCCCATGGCTGACTAATTT
TTTTTATTTATGCAGAGGCCGAGGCCGCCTCTGCCTCTGAGCTATTCCAGAAGTAGTGAGGAGGCTTTTT
TGGAGGCCTAGGCTTTTGCAAAAAGCTCCCGGCCGGGAGCTTGTATATCCATTTTCGGATCTGATCAAGA
GACAGGATGAGGATCGTTTCGCATGATTGAACAAGATGGATTGCACGCAGGTTCTCCGGCCGCTTGGGTG
GAGAGGCTATTCGGCTATGACTGGGCACAACAGACAATCGGCTGCTCTGATGCCGCCGTGTTCCGGCTGT
CAGCGCAGGGGCGCCCGGTTCTTTTTGTCAAGACCGACCTGTCCGGTGCCCTGAATGAACTGCAGGACGA
GGCAGCGCGGCTATCGTGGCTGGCCACGACGGGCGTTCCTTGCGCAGCTGTGCTCGACGTTGTCACTGAA
GCGGGAAGGGACTGGCTGCTATTGGGCGAAGTGCCGGGGCAGGATCTCCTGTCATCTCACCTTGCTCCTG
CCGAGAAAGTATCCATCATGGCTGATGCAATGCGGCGGCTGCATACGCTTGATCCGGCTACCTGCCCATT
CGACCACCAAGCGAAACATCGCATCGAGCGAGCACGTACTCGGATGGAAGCCGGTCTTGTCGATCAGGAT
GATCTGGACGAAGAGCATCAGGGGCTCGCGCCAGCCGAACTGTTCGCCAGGCTCAAGGCGCGCATGCCCG
ACGGCGAGGATCTCGTCGTGACCCATGGCGATGCCTGCTTGCCGAATATCATGGTGGAAAATGGCCGCTT
TTCTGGATTCATCGACTGTGGCCGGCTGGGTGTGGCGGACCGCTATCAGGACATAGCGTTGGCTACCCGT
GATATTGCTGAAGAGCTTGGCGGCGAATGGGCTGACCGCTTCCTCGTGCTTTACGGTATCGCCGCTCCCG
ATTCGCAGCGCATCGCCTTCTATCGCCTTCTTGACGAGTTCTTCTGAGCGGGACTCTGGGGTTCGAAATG
ACCGACCAAGCGACGCCCAACCTGCCATCACGAGATTTCGATTCCACCGCCGCCTTCTATGAAAGGTTGG
GCTTCGGAATCGTTTTCCGGGACGCCGGCTGGATGATCCTCCAGCGCGGGGATCTCATGCTGGAGTTCTT
CGCCCACCCCAACTTGTTTATTGCAGCTTATAATGGTTACAAATAAAGCAATAGCATCACAAATTTCACA
AATAAAGCATTTTTTTCACTGCATTCTAGTTGTGGTTTGTCCAAACTCATCAATGTATCTTATCATGTCT
GTATACCGTCGACCTCTAGCTAGAGCTTGGCGTAATCATGGTCATAGCTGTTTCCTGTGTGAAATTGTTA
TCCGCTCACAATTCCACACAACATACGAGCCGGAAGCATAAAGTGTAAAGCCTGGGGTGCCTAATGAGTG
AGCTAACTCACATTAATTGCGTTGCGCTCACTGCCCGCTTTCCAGTCGGGAAACCTGTCGTGCCAGCTGC
ATTAATGAATCGGCCAACGCGCGGGGAGAGGCGGTTTGCGTATTGGGCGCTCTTCCGCTTCCTCGCTCAC
TGACTCGCTGCGCTCGGTCGTTCGGCTGCGGCGAGCGGTATCAGCTCACTCAAAGGCGGTAATACGGTTA
TCCACAGAATCAGGGGATAACGCAGGAAAGAACATGTGAGCAAAAGGCCAGCAAAAGGCCAGGAACCGTA
AAAAGGCCGCGTTGCTGGCGTTTTTCCATAGGCTCCGCCCCCCTGACGAGCATCACAAAAATCGACGCTC
AAGTCAGAGGTGGCGAAACCCGACAGGACTATAAAGATACCAGGCGTTTCCCCCTGGAAGCTCCCTCGTG
CGCTCTCCTGTTCCGACCCTGCCGCTTACCGGATACCTGTCCGCCTTTCTCCCTTCGGGAAGCGTGGCGC
TTTCTCATAGCTCACGCTGTAGGTATCTCAGTTCGGTGTAGGTCGTTCGCTCCAAGCTGGGCTGTGTGCA
CGAACCCCCCGTTCAGCCCGACCGCTGCGCCTTATCCGGTAACTATCGTCTTGAGTCCAACCCGGTAAGA
CACGACTTATCGCCACTGGCAGCAGCCACTGGTAACAGGATTAGCAGAGCGAGGTATGTAGGCGGTGCTA
CAGAGTTCTTGAAGTGGTGGCCTAACTACGGCTACACTAGAAGAACAGTATTTGGTATCTGCGCTCTGCT
GAAGCCAGTTACCTTCGGAAAAAGAGTTGGTAGCTCTTGATCCGGCAAACAAACCACCGCTGGTAGCGGT
TTTTTTGTTTGCAAGCAGCAGATTACGCGCAGAAAAAAAGGATCTCAAGAAGATCCTTTGATCTTTTCTA
CGGGGTCTGACGCTCAGTGGAACGAAAACTCACGTTAAGGGATTTTGGTCATGAGATTATCAAAAAGGAT
CTTCACCTAGATCCTTTTAAATTAAAAATGAAGTTTTAAATCAATCTAAAGTATATATGAGTAAACTTGG
TCTGACAGTTACCAATGCTTAATCAGTGAGGCACCTATCTCAGCGATCTGTCTATTTCGTTCATCCATAG
TTGCCTGACTCCCCGTCGTGTAGATAACTACGATACGGGAGGGCTTACCATCTGGCCCCAGTGCTGCAAT
GATACCGCGAGACCCACGCTCACCGGCTCCAGATTTATCAGCAATAAACCAGCCAGCCGGAAGGGCCGAG
CGCAGAAGTGGTCCTGCAACTTTATCCGCCTCCATCCAGTCTATTAATTGTTGCCGGGAAGCTAGAGTAA
GTAGTTCGCCAGTTAATAGTTTGCGCAACGTTGTTGCCATTGCTACAGGCATCGTGGTGTCACGCTCGTC
GTTTGGTATGGCTTCATTCAGCTCCGGTTCCCAACGATCAAGGCGAGTTACATGATCCCCCATGTTGTGC
AAAAAAGCGGTTAGCTCCTTCGGTCCTCCGATCGTTGTCAGAAGTAAGTTGGCCGCAGTGTTATCACTCA
TGGTTATGGCAGCACTGCATAATTCTCTTACTGTCATGCCATCCGTAAGATGCTTTTCTGTGACTGGTGA
GTACTCAACCAAGTCATTCTGAGAATAGTGTATGCGGCGACCGAGTTGCTCTTGCCCGGCGTCAATACGG
GATAATACCGCGCCACATAGCAGAACTTTAAAAGTGCTCATCATTGGAAAACGTTCTTCGGGGCGAAAAC
TCTCAAGGATCTTACCGCTGTTGAGATCCAGTTCGATGTAACCCACTCGTGCACCCAACTGATCTTCAGC
ATCTTTTACTTTCACCAGCGTTTCTGGGTGAGCAAAAACAGGAAGGCAAAATGCCGCAAAAAAGGGAATA
AGGGCGACACGGAAATGTTGAATACTCATACTCTTCCTTTTTCAATATTATTGAAGCATTTATCAGGGTT
ATTGTCTCATGAGCGGATACATATTTGAATGTATTTAGAAAAATAAACAAATAGGGGTTCCGCGCACATT
TCCCCGAAAAGTGCCACCTGACGTC
