>Addgene plasmid #13150 | pc3XB-ZF51 | addgene partial sequence | sequence record 19534 | CMV-F 5'-CGCAAATGGGCGGTAGGCGTG-3'
AGCTCTCTGGCTAACTAGAGAACCCACTGCTTACTGGCTTATCGAAATTAATACGACTCACTATAGGGAG
ACCCAAGCTGGCTAGCGTTTAAACGGGCCCTCTAGACCCGGGGAGAAGAAATTTGCCTGCCCTGAGTGTC
CTAAGCGCTTCATGCGTAGCGATCACCTGAGCCGTCATATCAAGACCCACACCGGTGGATCCTCTGCACA
GTAGTAAGCTTAAGTTTAAACCGCTGATCAGCCTCGACTGTGCCTTCTAGTTGCCAGCCATCTGTTGTTT
GCCCCTCCCCCGTGCCTTCCTTGACCCTGGAAGGTGCCACTCCCACTGTCCTTTCCTAATAAAATGAGGA
AATTGCATCGCATTGTCTGAGTAGGTGTCATTCTATTCTGGGGGGTGGGGTGGGGCAGGACAGCAAGGGG
GAGGATTGGGAAGACAATAGCAGGCATGCTGGGGATGCGGTGGGCTCTATGGCTTCTGAGGCGGAAAGAA
CCAGCTGGGGCTCTAGGGGGTATCCCCACGCGCCCTGTAGCGGCGCATTAAGCGCGGCGG
